>Addgene plasmid #70944 | pFOSGE_COF3C01 | depositor partial sequence | sequence record 126886 | insert
ATGGTTAATAAAGAGAACGCCCGCAGTGTGGGCCAGCAGGTGAAGTGGATCGGAAGCCAAGACGAACTGC
CGCCGGTGAAGAATCTGGAGCACAAGAACGTCTACTTCTACCAGAAGTGCATCTACGGTCCGCTGACTTT
GTCCGTTGGCGACTTTATACTGGTGTCGAACGCGGATGCCGCCGAGCCGGACACAGTGAGTGGATGCGAC
GTGGCCCGGATCCTGCACATGTACGAGCTGCGCGAGCTGACCGATCGCGAGCCCTGCCGCGCCATCGTCC
AGTGGTACTCCTGGCCGAAAGCCATTCCGCACAACAAATACGACGACGACGAGGTGGCCATAGACTTTAG
CCTGGAGGTGATCGAGGAGCATCGCCCGTACGACAACGACGTGGCCCTCGGTGCCATCTATCGCAAGTGC
ATCGTGCTGGAGGGTACCTCAAAAACGTCAGCGGAGGAGATTCTCAAACGACACGCCAACAAACTGAAGT
CCACGGCCTGCCCCATGTTTGTCAGCCGGTACAGGTTTGTCAAGGTGAAGCGGAGCTATCGCTTGATTCC
CTTGGAAATTCACTTGGAGCAGCCGGAGGACAATGCCAGGCCAACCCGCTCATCTCGCAAATCCCTAACT
GCACACAGAGAATCCAAGCGATCAATATCCGCCCGCCACGATGACACAGCTGGCAACAAGGGATCCTCAG
TGGAAAAACGACGACGTGCGTCCATGGCAGCCTCGAGTTCCGTGGAGTTCATCGATGTCAACAGCTTCAT
CTGCGAGAATAAAGTGTCGCCAATTAAGATCGTGGGCGGACGCAGTGTCGTCCGGTTGTCTGAGAAGAAA
AATGCTCCGGAGATCAATGCCAACTATCTGCCGGCTTCGCCTCTCACTGAGAAGAACGCCAAGGTGGAGA
CACCGAAATCCCGGGCCTCGGCAGCCCGCCGCAACCTAAATCTCAGCCTGGATCGCGGAGCCGACACCAC
AGCCGACTCAGACTGCCTGAACTACTCCATTGTTCAGCAGACTCCCGATCCTAAAACGCCTTCCAACGAC
ATGAAGATCAAGCTGCGCCTTTCGGAGAGAAGGCGTTCGGTGCGCCTCGCATCCATGGACGTGGATCCCT
TGTCGTTAGAGGAGGCCGTACAAGAACCCAATGCCCAGGGACGCAAGCGATTGGGCGTGGCCAATGGCGA
TATCTACCATACGCCCACCAAGAAATCCAAAGAGCCTCTGGAATCAGCTGCAGCTACCGAGCAAACGCCC
TCGACGAGGCGTAAAAGCATCCTGAAATCAGCAACTAGTCGATTGGCCGAGGGCACGCCCAGGCGCAGTA
TTCACCTCTCGAACATTGTGGAGCAGCGCGTGTTTGAGGATGATGAAATAATATCCACTCCGAAAAGGGG
GCGCTCGAAGAAAACAGTTCAAGACAATGACGAGGACTATTCGCCAAAGAAATCGGTCCAAAAGACGCCA
ACACGAACGCGTCGGTCAAGCACCACCACCAAAACAGCGACGACACCCAGCAAAGGGATCACAACCGCAA
CTGCAACCCCGATGACGCCCTCCCAAAAGATGAAGAAGATACGAGCCGGTGAACTTAGTCCCAGCATGCA
ACAGCGCACTGACCTTCCGGCCAAGGATTCCAGCAAATCCGAACTGCAGCTAGCACGCGAACAGCTTCAT
GTGTCTGTTGTGCCAAAGAGTTTGCCGTGCCGAGAACGGGAATTCGAGAACATTTACGCCTTTCTGGAGG
GCAAGATCCAGGATCAGTGCGGCGGCTGCATGTATGTGTCCGGAGTTCCGGGCACTGGCAAAACAGCCAC
TGTCACTGGCGTCATACGCACCCTGCAGAGGATGGCTAAACAGAATGAGCTGCCTGCCTTTGAGTATCTG
GAGATTAATGGCATGCGACTGACTGAGCCGCGTCAGGCCTACGTCCAGATCTACAAACAGCTCACGGGCA
AGACTGTGTCCTGGGAGCAGGCACACGCTCTGCTAGAGAAACGGTTCACTACTCCGGCGCCGCGTAGAGT
TACCACTGTGCTGCTGGTTGATGAGCTGGATATCTTGTGCAACCGGCGCCAAGATGTGGTCTACAATTTG
CTCGACTGGCCCACCAAGTCGGCGGCCAAGCTGGTAGTGGTCACCATTGCCAACACCATGGACTTGCCTG
AGCGCTTGCTGATGGGTAAAGTCACCTCTCGTCTTGGACTTACCCGTCTCACATTCCAGCCGTACAGCCA
CAAGCAGCTGCAAGAGATCGTTACCGCCCGCCTGGGAGGATCGGAGACTTTTAAAGGCGAGGCCGTGCAG
CTGGTGGCGCGCAAGGTAGCCGCCGTTTCCGGTGATGCTCGCCGAGCTCTGGACATCTGCCGGCGTGCTA
CAGAAATTGCTGATACGGCTGCGGTCAAGTGCGTCACAATGCTGCACGTGCAGCAGGCATTGGCCGAGAT
GATAGCCAGTGCCAAGGTGCAGGCCATTAGGAACTGTTCGCGGATGGAGCAGATCTTCTTGCAGGCAATT
GCAGCTGAAGTTACGCGCACTGGCGTCGAGGAGACGACTTTCATGGGCGTCTATCAGCAGGTGGAAACTA
TTGCCGCCTTCATGGGCGTGACCTTTCCACCACCAGGACGCGCCCTGCGCTTGTGCTCCAAGCTGGGCGC
CGAGCGACTCATCATCAGTGAACATTCCCGCAATGACCTCTTTAAGAAAATCCTGCTCAACGTCAGCGCT
GATGACATTCACTACGCCCTCAGAGTGGAAGAGATGGTCAAC
