>Addgene plasmid #70944 | pFOSGE_COF3C01 | addgene partial sequence | sequence record 130376 | M13-Rev 5'-CAGGAAACAGCTATGACC-3'
CTGGATGGCAATAATGATTTTATTTTGACTGATAGTGACCTGTTCGTTGCAACAAATTGATAAGCAATGC
TTTCTTATAATGCCAACTTTGTACAAGAAAGCTGGGTCGTTGACCATCTCTTCCACTCTGAGGGCGTAGT
GAATGTCATCAGCGCTGACGTTGAGCAGGATTTTCTGAAAGAGGTCATTGCGGGAATGTTCACTGATGAT
GAGTCGCTCGGCGCCCAGCTTGGAGCACAAGCGCAGGGCGCGTCCTGGTGGTGGAAAGGTCACGCCCATG
AAGGCGGCAATAGTTTCCACCTGCTGATAGACGCCCATGAAAGTCGTCTCCTCGACGCCAGTGCGCGTAA
CTTCAGCTGCAATTGCCTGCAAGAAGATCTGCTCCATCCGCGAACAGTTCCTAATGGCCTGCACCTTGGC
ACTGGCTATCATCTCGGCCAATGCCTGCTGCACGTGCAGCATTGTGACGCACTTGACCGCAGCCGTATCA
GCAATTTCTGTAGCACGCCGGCAGATGTCCAGAGCTCGGCGAGCATCACCGGAAACGGCGGCTACCTTGC
GCGCCACCAGCTGCACGGCCTCGCCTTTAAAAGTCTCCGATCCTCCCAGGCGGGCGGTAACGATCTCTTG
CAGCTGCTTGTGGCTGTACGGCTGGAATGTGAGACGGGTAAGTCCAAGACGAGAGGTGACTTTACCCATC
AGCAAGCGCTCAGGCAAGTCCATGGTGTTGGCAATGGTGACCACTACCAG
