>Addgene plasmid #70944 | pFOSGE_COF3C01 | depositor partial sequence | sequence record 138949 | Insert sequence
ATGGTTAATAAAGAGAACGCCCGCAGTGTGGGCCAGCAGGTGAAGTGGATCGGAAGCCAAGACGAACTGC
CGCCGGTGAAGAATCTGGAGCACAAGAACGTCTACTTCTACCAGAAGTGCATCTACGGTCCGCTGACTTT
GTCCGTTGGCGACTTTATACTGGTGTCGAACGCGGATGCCGCCGAGCCGGACACAGTGAGTGGATGCGAC
GTGGCCCGGATCCTGCACATGTACGAGCTGCGCGAGCTGACCGATCGCGAGCCCTGCCGCGCCATCGTCC
AGTGGTACTCCTGGCCGAAAGCCATTCCGCACAACAAATACGACGACGACGAGGTGGCCATAGACTTTAG
CCTGGAGGTGATCGAGGAGCATCGCCCGTACGACAACGACGTGGCCCTCGGTGCCATCTATCGCAAGTGC
ATCGTGCTGGAGGGTACCTCAAAAACGTCAGCGGAGGAGATTCTCAAACGACACGCCAACAAACTGAAGT
CCACGGCCTGCCCCATGTTTGTCAGCCGGTACAGGTTTGTCAAGGTGAAGCGGAGCTATCGCTTGATTCC
CTTGGAAATTCACTTGGAGCAGCCGGAGGACAATGCCAGGCCAACCCGCTCATCTCGCAAATCCCTAACT
GCACACAGAGAATCCAAGCGATCAATATCCGCCCGCCACGATGACACAGCTGGCAACAAGGGATCCTCAG
TGGAAAAACGACGACGTGCGTCCATGGCAGCCTCGAGTTCCGTGGAGTTCATCGATGTCAACAGCTTCAT
CTGCGAGAATAAAGTGTCGCCAATTAAGATCGTGGGCGGACGCAGTGTCGTCCGGTTGTCTGAGAAGAAA
AATGCTCCGGAGATCAATGCCAACTATCTGCCGGCTTCGCCTCTCACTGAGAAGAACGCCAAGGTGGAGA
CACCGAAATCCCGGGCCTCGGCAGCCCGCCGCAACCTAAATCTCAGCCTGGATCGCGGAGCCGACACCAC
AGCCGACTCAGACTGCCTGAACTACTCCATTGTTCAGCAGACTCCCGATCCTAAAACGCCTTCCAACGAC
ATGAAGATCAAGCTGCGCCTTTCGGAGAGAAGGCGTTCGGTGCGCCTCGCATCCATGGACGTGGATCCCT
TGTCGTTAGAGGAGGCCGTACAAGAACCCAATGCCCAGGGACGCAAGCGATTGGGCGTGGCCAATGGCGA
TATCTACCATACGCCCACCAAGAAATCCAAAGAGCCTCTGGAATCAGCTGCAGCTACCGAGCAAACGCCC
TCGACGAGGCGTAAAAGCATCCTGAAATCAGCAACTAGTCGATTGGCCGAGGGCACGCCCAGGCGCAGTA
TTCACCTCTCGAACATTGTGGAGCAGCGCGTGTTTGAGGATGATGAAATAATATCCACTCCGAAAAGGGG
GCGCTCGAAGAAAACAGTTCAAGACAATGACGAGGACTATTCGCCAAAGAAATCGGTCCAAAAGACGCCA
ACACGAACGCGTCGGTCAAGCACCACCACCAAAACAGCGACGACACCCAGCAAAGGGATCACAACCGCAA
CTGCAACCCCGATGACGCCCTCCCAAAAGATGAAGAAGATACGAGCCGGTGAACTTAGTCCCAGCATGCA
ACAGCGCACTGACCTTCCGGCCAAGGATTCCAGCAAATCCGAACTGCAGCTAGCACGCGAACAGCTTCAT
GTGTCTGTTGTGCCAAAGAGTTTGCCGTGCCGAGAACGGGAATTCGAGAACATTTACGCCTTTCTGGAGG
GCAAGATCCAGGATCAGTGCGGCGGCTGCATGTATGTGTCCGGAGTTCCGGGCACTGGCAAAACAGCCAC
TGTCACTGGCGTCATACGCACCCTGCAGAGGATGGCTAAACAGAATGAGCTGCCTGCCTTTGAGTATCTG
GAGATTAATGGCATGCGACTGACTGAGCCGCGTCAGGCCTACGTCCAGATCTACAAACAGCTCACGGGCA
AGACTGTGTCCTGGGAGCAGGCACACGCTCTGCTAGAGAAACGGTTCACTACTCCGGCGCCGCGTAGAGT
TACCACTGTGCTGCTGGTTGATGAGCTGGATATCTTGTGCAACCGGCGCCAAGATGTGGTCTACAATTTG
CTCGACTGGCCCACCAAGTCGGCGGCCAAGCTGGTAGTGGTCACCATTGCCAACACCATGGACTTGCCTG
AGCGCTTGCTGATGGGTAAAGTCACCTCTCGTCTTGGACTTACCCGTCTCACATTCCAGCCGTACAGCCA
CAAGCAGCTGCAAGAGATCGTTACCGCCCGCCTGGGAGGATCGGAGACTTTTAAAGGCGAGGCCGTGCAG
CTGGTGGCGCGCAAGGTAGCCGCCGTTTCCGGTGATGCTCGCCGAGCTCTGGACATCTGCCGGCGTGCTA
CAGAAATTGCTGATACGGCTGCGGTCAAGTGCGTCACAATGCTGCACGTGCAGCAGGCATTGGCCGAGAT
GATAGCCAGTGCCAAGGTGCAGGCCATTAGGAACTGTTCGCGGATGGAGCAGATCTTCTTGCAGGCAATT
GCAGCTGAAGTTACGCGCACTGGCGTCGAGGAGACGACTTTCATGGGCGTCTATCAGCAGGTGGAAACTA
TTGCCGCCTTCATGGGCGTGACCTTTCCACCACCAGGACGCGCCCTGCGCTTGTGCTCCAAGCTGGGCGC
CGAGCGACTCATCATCAGTGAACATTCCCGCAATGACCTCTTTCAGAAAATCCTGCTCAACGTCAGCGCT
GATGACATTCACTACGCCCTCAGAGTGGAAGAGATGGTCAAC
