[The description below was written by a language model from this plasmid's Addgene catalogue record.]
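Description:
pFOSGE_COF3C01 is a Gateway entry clone built on the Invitrogen pDONR221 donor backbone and carrying the coding sequence of Drosophila melanogaster Orc1 (CG10667), the large subunit of the origin recognition complex. The insert is recorded as about 2.8 kb and was introduced by Gateway cloning. In a pDONR221-derived entry clone, this normally means a BP recombination that replaces the donor vector's counter-selection cassette with the gene of interest and leaves it flanked by attL sites. The plasmid is a high-copy construct maintained in standard E. coli cloning strains under kanamycin selection. M13 forward and reverse primer sites flanking the insert are listed for sequence verification. No feature table accompanies the record, so the exact boundaries of the insert, the presence or absence of a stop codon, and the att site details are not stated.

As an entry vector it has no promoter for expression of the insert in eukaryotic cells, and the record lists no tags or reporters. Its role is to act as a shuttle: an LR recombination reaction can transfer the Orc1 open reading frame into any compatible Gateway destination vector, which then supplies the promoter, fusion partners and host-specific elements. The clone belongs to a collection associated with a study of the context-dependent regulatory functions of transcriptional regulators, which suggests the ORF was intended for transfer into vectors used in such functional assays, although the record does not describe the downstream vectors. The depositor notes that this Orc1 sequence carries a K902Q substitution, which is reported not to affect plasmid function.
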