Addgene plasmid #70944: pFOSGE_COF3C01
Purpose: Gateway entry clone
Depositing lab: Alexander Stark. Depositing organization: Research Institute of Molecular Pathology (IMP). Publication: Transcriptional regulators form diverse groups with context-dependent regulatory functions. Stampfel G, Kazmar T, Frank O, Wienerroither S, Reiter F, Stark A. Nature. 2015 Nov 9. doi: 10.1038/nature15545. PubMed 26550828.
Backbone
  Vector backbone: pDONR221
  Backbone manufacturer: Invitrogen
  Backbone size w/o insert (bp): 4762
  Vector type: Gateway entry vector
Growth in bacteria
  Bacterial resistance: Kanamycin, 50 μg/mL
  Growth temperature: 37°C
  Growth strain: DH5alpha
  Copy number: High Copy
Gene/Insert
  Gene/Insert name: Orc1 (alt names: FBgn0022772; CG10667, FBtr0088959)
  Species: D. melanogaster (fly)
  Insert size (bp): 2772
  Entrez Gene: Orc1 (a.k.a. Dmel_CG10667, CG10667, DmORC1, DmOrc1, DmOrc1p, Dmel\CG10667, ORC, ORC1, dORC1, orc1, rDmORC)
  Cloning method: Gateway Cloning
  Sequencing primers: 5′ M13-F20; 3′ M13R
Terms and licenses: Academic/Nonprofit Terms; Industry Terms: Not Available to Industry
Depositor comments: Orc1 contains K902Q mutation. Depositor states that this mutation does not affect plasmid function.
How to cite: pFOSGE_COF3C01 was a gift from Alexander Stark (Addgene plasmid # 70944 ; http://n2t.net/addgene:70944 ; RRID:Addgene_70944)
